>Addgene plasmid #117576 | pEPOR2KN0001 | addgene full sequence | sequence record 228198 | Addgene NGS Result
GAACACTCTGTGCCGATGTATCACCTCTCGCAAGAATTCAAGCTTGGAGGTCAACATGGTGGAGCACGAC
ACTCTGGTCTACTCCAAAAATGTCAAAGATACAGTCTCAGAAGATCAAAGGGCTATTGAGACTTTTCAAC
AAAGGATAATTTCGGGAAACCTCCTCGGATTCCATTGCCCAGCTATCTGTCACTTCATCGAAAGGACAGT
AGAAAAGGAAGGTGGCTCCTACAAATGCCATCATTGCGATAAAGGAAAGGCTATCATTCAAGATCTCTCT
GCCGACAGTGGTCCCAAAGATGGACCCCCACCCACGAGGAGCATCGTGGAAAAAGAAGAGGTTCCAACCA
CGTCTACAAAGCAAGTGGATTGATGTGATAACATGGTGGAGCACGACACTCTGGTCTACTCCAAAAATGT
CAAAGATACAGTCTCAGAAGATCAAAGGGCTATTGAGACTTTTCAACAAAGGATAATTTCGGGAAACCTC
CTCGGATTCCATTGCCCAGCTATCTGTCACTTCATCGAAAGGACAGTAGAAAAGGAAGGTGGCTCCTACA
AATGCCATCATTGCGATAAAGGAAAGGCTATCATTCAAGATCTCTCTGCCGACAGTGGTCCCAAAGATGG
ACCCCCACCCACGAGGAGCATCGTGGAAAAAGAAGAGGTTCCAACCACGTCTACAAAGCAAGTGGATTGA
TGTGACATCTCCACTGACGTAAGGGATGACGCACAATCCCACTATCCTTCGCAAGACCCTTCCTCTATAT
AAGGAAGTTCATTTCATTTGGAGAGGACACGCTCGAGTATAAGAGCTCATTTTTACAACAATTACCAACA
ACAACAAACAACAAACAACATTACAATTACATTTACAATTATCGATACAATGGACAAGAAGTACTCCATT
GGGCTCGATATCGGCACAAACAGCGTCGGCTGGGCCGTCATTACGGACGAGTACAAGGTGCCGAGCAAAA
AATTCAAAGTTCTGGGCAATACCGATCGCCACAGCATAAAGAAGAACCTCATTGGCGCCCTCCTGTTCGA
CTCCGGGGAGACGGCCGAAGCCACGCGGCTCAAAAGAACAGCACGGCGCAGATATACCCGCAGAAAGAAT
CGGATCTGCTACCTGCAGGAGATCTTTAGTAATGAGATGGCTAAGGTGGATGACTCTTTCTTCCATAGGC
TGGAGGAGTCCTTTTTGGTGGAGGAGGATAAAAAGCACGAGCGCCACCCAATCTTTGGCAATATCGTGGA
CGAGGTGGCGTACCATGAAAAGTACCCAACCATATATCATCTGAGGAAGAAGCTTGTAGACAGTACTGAT
AAGGCTGACTTGCGGTTGATCTATCTCGCGCTGGCGCATATGATCAAATTTCGGGGACACTTCCTCATCG
AGGGGGACCTGAACCCAGACAACAGCGATGTCGACAAACTCTTTATCCAACTGGTTCAGACTTACAATCA
GCTTTTCGAAGAGAACCCGATCAACGCATCCGGAGTTGACGCCAAAGCAATCCTGAGCGCTAGGCTGTCC
AAATCCCGGCGGCTCGAAAACCTCATCGCACAGCTCCCTGGGGAGAAGAAGAACGGCCTGTTTGGTAATC
TTATCGCCCTGTCACTCGGGCTGACCCCCAACTTTAAATCTAACTTCGACCTGGCCGAAGATGCCAAGCT
TCAACTGAGCAAAGACACCTACGATGATGATCTCGACAATCTGCTGGCCCAGATCGGCGACCAGTACGCA
GACCTTTTTTTGGCGGCAAAGAACCTGTCAGACGCCATTCTGCTGAGTGATATTCTGCGAGTGAACACGG
AGATCACCAAAGCTCCGCTGAGCGCTAGTATGATCAAGCGCTATGATGAGCACCACCAAGACTTGACTTT
GCTGAAGGCCCTTGTCAGACAGCAACTGCCTGAGAAGTACAAGGAAATTTTCTTCGATCAGTCTAAAAAT
GGCTACGCCGGATACATTGACGGCGGAGCAAGCCAGGAGGAATTTTACAAATTTATTAAGCCCATCTTGG
AAAAAATGGACGGCACCGAGGAGCTGCTGGTAAAGCTTAACAGAGAAGATCTGTTGCGCAAACAGCGCAC
TTTCGACAATGGAAGCATCCCCCACCAGATTCACCTGGGCGAACTGCACGCTATCCTCAGGCGGCAAGAG
GATTTCTACCCCTTTTTGAAAGATAACAGGGAAAAGATTGAGAAAATCCTCACATTTCGGATACCCTACT
ATGTAGGCCCCCTCGCCCGGGGAAATTCCAGATTCGCGTGGATGACTCGCAAATCAGAAGAGACTATCAC
TCCCTGGAACTTCGAGGAAGTCGTGGATAAGGGGGCCTCTGCCCAGTCCTTCATCGAAAGGATGACTAAC
TTTGATAAAAATCTGCCTAACGAAAAGGTGCTTCCTAAACACTCTCTGCTGTACGAGTACTTCACAGTTT
ATAACGAGCTCACCAAGGTCAAATACGTCACAGAAGGGATGAGAAAGCCAGCATTCCTGTCTGGAGAGCA
GAAGAAAGCTATCGTGGACCTCCTCTTCAAGACGAACCGGAAAGTTACCGTGAAACAGCTCAAAGAAGAT
TATTTCAAAAAGATTGAATGTTTCGACTCTGTTGAAATCAGCGGAGTGGAGGATCGCTTCAACGCATCCC
TGGGAACGTATCACGATCTCCTGAAAATCATTAAAGACAAGGACTTCCTGGACAATGAGGAGAACGAGGA
CATTCTTGAGGACATTGTCCTCACCCTTACGTTGTTTGAAGATAGGGAGATGATTGAAGAACGCTTGAAA
ACTTACGCTCATCTCTTCGACGACAAAGTCATGAAACAGCTCAAGAGGCGCCGATATACAGGATGGGGGC
GGCTGTCAAGAAAACTGATCAATGGGATCCGAGACAAGCAGAGTGGAAAGACAATCCTGGATTTTCTTAA
GTCCGATGGATTTGCCAACCGGAACTTCATGCAGTTGATCCATGATGACTCTCTCACCTTTAAGGAGGAC
ATCCAGAAAGCACAAGTTTCTGGCCAGGGGGACAGTCTCCACGAGCACATCGCTAATCTTGCAGGTAGCC
CAGCTATCAAAAAGGGAATACTGCAGACCGTTAAGGTCGTGGATGAACTCGTCAAAGTAATGGGAAGGCA
TAAGCCCGAGAATATCGTTATCGAGATGGCCCGAGAGAACCAAACTACCCAGAAGGGACAGAAGAACAGT
AGGGAAAGGATGAAGAGGATTGAAGAGGGTATAAAAGAACTGGGGTCCCAAATCCTTAAGGAACACCCAG
TTGAAAACACCCAGCTTCAGAATGAGAAGCTCTACCTGTACTACCTGCAGAACGGCAGGGACATGTACGT
GGATCAGGAACTGGACATCAATCGGCTCTCCGACTACGACGTGGATCATATCGTGCCCCAGTCTTTTCTC
AAAGATGATTCTATTGATAATAAAGTGTTGACAAGATCCGATAAAAATAGAGGGAAGAGTGATAACGTCC
CCTCAGAAGAAGTTGTCAAGAAAATGAAAAATTATTGGCGGCAGCTGCTGAACGCCAAACTGATCACACA
ACGGAAGTTCGATAATCTGACTAAGGCTGAACGAGGTGGCCTGTCTGAGTTGGATAAAGCCGGCTTCATC
AAAAGGCAGCTTGTTGAGACACGCCAGATCACCAAGCACGTGGCCCAAATTCTCGATTCACGCATGAACA
CCAAGTACGATGAAAATGACAAACTGATTCGAGAGGTGAAAGTTATTACTCTGAAGTCTAAGCTGGTTTC
AGATTTCAGAAAGGACTTTCAGTTTTATAAGGTGAGAGAGATCAACAATTACCACCATGCGCATGATGCC
TACCTGAATGCAGTGGTAGGCACTGCACTTATCAAAAAATATCCCAAGCTTGAATCTGAATTTGTTTACG
GAGACTATAAAGTGTACGATGTTAGGAAAATGATCGCAAAGTCTGAGCAGGAAATAGGCAAGGCCACCGC
TAAGTACTTCTTTTACAGCAATATTATGAATTTTTTCAAGACCGAGATTACACTGGCCAATGGAGAGATT
CGGAAGCGACCACTTATCGAAACAAACGGAGAAACAGGAGAAATCGTGTGGGACAAGGGTAGGGATTTCG
CGACAGTCCGGAAGGTCCTGTCCATGCCGCAGGTGAACATCGTTAAAAAGACCGAAGTACAGACCGGAGG
CTTCTCCAAGGAAAGTATCCTCCCGAAAAGGAACAGCGACAAGCTGATCGCACGCAAAAAAGATTGGGAC
CCCAAGAAATACGGCGGATTCGATTCTCCTACAGTCGCTTACAGTGTACTGGTTGTGGCCAAAGTGGAGA
AAGGGAAGTCTAAAAAACTCAAAAGCGTCAAGGAACTGCTGGGCATCACAATCATGGAGCGATCAAGCTT
CGAAAAAAACCCCATCGACTTTCTCGAGGCGAAAGGATATAAAGAGGTCAAAAAAGACCTCATCATTAAG
CTTCCCAAGTACTCTCTCTTTGAGCTTGAAAACGGCCGGAAACGAATGCTCGCTAGTGCGGGCGAGCTGC
AGAAAGGTAACGAGCTGGCACTGCCCTCTAAATACGTTAATTTCTTGTATCTGGCCAGCCACTATGAAAA
GCTCAAAGGATCTCCCGAAGATAATGAGCAGAAGCAGCTGTTCGTGGAACAACACAAACACTACCTTGAT
GAGATCATCGAGCAAATAAGCGAATTCTCCAAAAGAGTGATCCTCGCCGACGCTAACCTCGATAAGGTGC
TTTCTGCTTACAATAAGCACAGGGATAAGCCCATCAGGGAGCAGGCAGAAAACATTATCCACTTGTTTAC
TCTGACCAACTTGGGCGCGCCTGCAGCCTTCAAGTACTTCGACACCACCATAGACAGAAAGCGGTACACC
TCTACAAAGGAGGTCCTGGACGCCACACTGATTCATCAGTCAATTACGGGGCTCTATGAAACAAGAATCG
ACCTCTCTCAGCTCGGTGGAGACAGCAGGGCTGACCCCAAGAAGAAGAGGAAGGTGGGTTCGATGGTGAG
CAAGGGCGAGGAGCTGTTCACCGGGGTGGTGCCCATCCTGGTCGAGCTGGACGGCGACGTAAACGGCCAC
AAGTTCAGCGTGTCCGGCGAGGGCGAGGGCGATGCCACCTACGGCAAGCTGACCCTGAAGTTCATCTGCA
CCACCGGCAAGCTGCCCGTGCCCTGGCCCACCCTCGTGACCACCTTCGGCTACGGCCTGCAGTGCTTCGC
CCGCTACCCCGACCACATGAAGCAGCACGACTTCTTCAAGTCCGCCATGCCCGAAGGCTACGTCCAGGAG
CGCACCATCTTCTTCAAGGACGACGGCAACTACAAGACCCGCGCCGAGGTGAAGTTCGAGGGCGACACCC
TGGTGAACCGCATCGAGCTGAAGGGCATCGACTTCAAGGAGGACGGCAACATCCTGGGGCACAAGCTGGA
GTACAACTACAACAGCCACAACGTCTATATCATGGCCGACAAGCAGAAGAACGGCATCAAGGTGAACTTC
AAGATCCGCCACAACATCGAGGACGGCAGCGTGCAGCTCGCCGACCACTACCAGCAGAACACCCCCATCG
GCGACGGCCCCGTGCTGCTGCCCGACAACCACTACCTGAGCTACCAGTCCGCCCTGAGCAAAGACCCCAA
CGAGAAGCGCGATCACATGGTCCTGCTGGAGTTCGTGACCGCCGCCGGGATCACTCTCGGCATGGACGAG
CTGTACAAGTGAGCTTGTCAAGCAGATCGTTCAAACATTTGGCAATAAAGTTTCTTAAGATTGAATCCTG
TTGCCGGTCTTGCGATGATTATCATATAATTTCTGTTGAATTACGTTAAGCATGTAATAATTAACATGTA
ATGCATGACGTTATTTATGAGATGGGTTTTTATGATTAGAGTCCCGCAATTATACATTTAATACGCGATA
GAAAACAAAATATAGCGCGCAAACTAGGATAAATTATCGCGCGCGGTGTCATCTATGTTACTAGATCGAC
GCTACTAGAATTCGAGCTCGGAGCATCTTCATTCTTAAGATATGAAGATAATCTTCAAAAGGCCCCTGGG
AATCTGAAAGAAGAGAAGCAGGCCCATTTATATGGGAAAGAACAATAGTATTTCTTATATAGGCCCATTT
AAGTTGAAAACAATCTTCAAAAGTCCCACATCGCTTAGATAAGAAAACGAAGCTGAGTTTATATACAGCT
AGAGTCGAAGTAGTGATTGCCGTTAATTTGAGAGTCCAGTTTTAGAGCTAGAAATAGCAAGTTAAAATAA
GGCTAGTCCGTTATCAACTTGAAAAAGTGGCACCGAGTCGGTGCTTTTTTTCTAGACCCAGCTTTCTTGT
ACAAAGTTGGCATTACGCTTTACGAGGATGCACATGTGACCGAGGGACACGAAGTGATCCGTTTAAACTA
TCAGTGTTTGACAGGATATATTGGCGGGTAAACCTAAGAGAAAAGAGCGTTTATTAGAATAATCGGATAT
TTAAAAGGGCGTGAAAAGGTTTATCCGTTCGTCCATTTGTATGTGCATGCCAACCACAGGGTTCCCCTCG
GGAGTCAGCCGTGCGGCTGCATGAAATCCTGGCCGGTTTGTCTGATGCCAAGCTGGCGGCCTGGCCGGCC
AGCTTGGCCGCTGAAGAAACCGAGCGCCGCCGTCTAAAAAGGTGATGTGTATTTGAGTAAAACAGCTTGC
GTCATGCGGTCGCTGCGTATATGATGCGATGAGTAAATAAACAAATACGCAAGGGGAACGCATGAAGGTT
ATCGCTGTACTTAACCAGAAAGGCGGGTCAGGCAAGACGACCATCGCAACCCATCTAGCCCGCGCCCTGC
AACTCGCCGGGGCCGATGTTCTGTTAGTCGATTCCGATCCCCAGGGCAGTGCCCGCGATTGGGCGGCCGT
GCGGGAAGATCAACCGCTAACCGTTGTCGGCATCGACCGCCCGACGATTGACCGCGACGTGAAGGCCATC
GGCCGGCGCGACTTCGTAGTGATCGACGGAGCGCCCCAGGCGGCGGACTTGGCTGTGTCCGCGATCAAGG
CAGCCGACTTCGTGCTGATTCCGGTGCAGCCAAGCCCTTACGACATATGGGCCACCGCCGACCTGGTGGA
GCTGGTTAAGCAGCGCATTGAGGTCACGGATGGAAGGCTACAAGCGGCCTTTGTCGTGTCGCGGGCGATC
AAAGGCACGCGCATCGGCGGTGAGGTTGCCGAGGCGCTGGCCGGGTACGAGCTGCCCATTCTTGAGTCCC
GTATCACGCAGCGCGTGAGCTACCCAGGCACTGCCGCCGCCGGCACAACCGTTCTTGAATCAGAACCCGA
GGGCGACGCTGCCCGCGAGGTCCAGGCGCTGGCCGCTGAAATTAAATCAAAACTCATTTGAGTTAATGAG
GTAAAGAGAAAATGAGCAAAAGCACAAACACGCTAAGTGCCGGCCGTCCGAGCGCACGCAGCAGCAAGGC
TGCAACGTTGGCCAGCCTGGCAGACACGCCAGCCATGAAGCGGGTCAACTTTCAGTTGCCGGCGGAGGAT
CACACCAAGCTGAAGATGTACGCGGTACGCCAAGGCAAGACCATTACCGAGCTGCTATCTGAATACATCG
CGCAGCTACCAGAGTAAATGAGCAAATGAATAAATGAGTAGATGAATTTTAGCGGCTAAAGGAGGCGGCA
TGGAAAATCAAGAACAACCAGGCACCGACGCCGTGGAATGCCCCATGTGTGGAGGAACGGGCGGTTGGCC
AGGCGTAAGCGGCTGGGTTGTCTGCCGGCCCTGCAATGGCACTGGAACCCCCAAGCCCGAGGAATCGGCG
TGAGCGGTCGCAAACCATCCGGCCCGGTACAAATCGGCGCGGCGCTGGGTGATGACCTGGTGGAGAAGTT
GAAGGCCGCGCAGGCCGCCCAGCGGCAACGCATCGAGGCAGAAGCACGCCCCGGTGAATCGTGGCAAGCG
GCCGCTGATCGAATCCGCAAAGAATCCCGGCAACCGCCGGCAGCCGGTGCGTCGTCGATTAGGAAGCCGC
CCAAGGGCGACGAGCAACCAGATTTTTTCGTTCCGATGCTCTATGACGTGGGCACCCGCGATAGTCGCAG
CATCATGGACGTGGCCGTTTTCCGTCTGTCGAAGCGTGACCGACGAGCTGGCGAGGTGATCCGCTACGAG
CTTCCAGACGGGCACGTAGAGGTTTCCGCAGGGCCGGCCGGCATGGCCAGTGTGTGGGATTACGACCTGG
TACTGATGGCGGTTTCCCATCTAACCGAATCCATGAACCGATACCGGGAAGGGAAGGGAGACAAGCCCGG
CCGCGTGTTCCGTCCACACGTTGCGGACGTACTCAAGTTCTGCCGGCGAGCCGATGGCGGAAAGCAGAAA
GACGACCTGGTAGAAACCTGCATTCGGTTAAACACCACGCACGTTGCCATGCAGCGTACGAAGAAGGCCA
AGAACGGCCGCCTGGTGACGGTATCCGAGGGTGAAGCCTTGATTAGCCGCTACAAGATCGTAAAGAGCGA
AACCGGGCGGCCGGAGTACATCGAGATCGAGCTAGCTGATTGGATGTACCGCGAGATTACAGAAGGCAAG
AACCCGGACGTGCTGACGGTTCACCCCGATTACTTTTTGATCGATCCCGGCATCGGCCGTTTTCTCTACC
GCCTGGCACGCCGCGCCGCAGGCAAGGCAGAAGCCAGATGGTTGTTCAAGACGATCTACGAACGCAGTGG
CAGCGCCGGAGAGTTCAAGAAGTTCTGTTTCACCGTGCGCAAGCTGATCGGGTCAAATGACCTGCCGGAG
TACGATTTGAAGGAGGAGGCGGGGCAGGCTGGCCCGATCCTAGTCATGCGCTACCGCAACCTGATCGAGG
GCGAAGCATCCGCCGGTTCCTAATGTACGGAGCAGATGCTAGGGCAAATTGCCCTAGCAGGGGAAAAAGG
TCGAAAAAGCTTCTTTCCTGTGGATAGCACGTACATTGGGAACCCAAAGCCGTACATTGGGAACCGGAAC
CCGTACATTGGGAACCCAAAGCCGTACATTGGGAACCGGTCACACATGTAAGTGACTGATATAAAAGAGA
AAAAAGGCGATTTTTCCGCCTAAAACTCTTTAAAACTTATTAAAACTCTTAAAACCCGCCTGGCCTGTGC
ATAACTGTCTGGCCAGCGCACAGCCGAACAGCTGCAAAAAGCGCCCACATCAAGGCTCCGAGTGCGCGGA
ACCCCTATTTGTTTATTTTTCTAAATACATTCAAATATGTATCCGCTCATGAGACAATAACCCGCCTGGC
CTGTGCATAACTGTCTGGCCAGCGCACAGCCGAACAGCTGCAAAAAGCGCCCACATCAAGGCTCCGAGTG
CGCGGAACCCCTATTTGTTTATTTTTCTAAATACATTCAAATATGTATCCGCTCATGAGACAATAACCCT
GATAAATGCTTCAATAATATTGAAAAAGGAAGAGTATGGCTAAAATGAGAATATCACCGGAATTGAAAAA
ACTGATCGAAAAATACCGCTGCGTAAAAGATACGGAAGGAATGTCTCCTGCTAAGGTATATAAGCTGGTG
GGAGAAAATGAAAACCTATATTTAAAAATGACGGACAGCCGGTATAAAGGGACCACCTATGATGTGGAAC
GGGAAAAGGACATGATGCTATGGCTGGAAGGAAAGCTGCCTGTTCCAAAGGTCCTGCACTTTGAACGGCA
TGATGGCTGGAGCAATCTGCTCATGAGTGAGGCCGATGGCGTCCTTTGCTCGGAAGAGTATGAAGATGAA
CAAAGCCCTGAAAAGATTATCGAGCTGTATGCGGAGTGCATCAGGCTCTTTCACTCCATCGACATATCGG
ATTGTCCCTATACGAATAGCTTAGACAGCCGCTTAGCCGAATTGGATTACTTACTGAATAACGATCTGGC
CGATGTGGATTGCGAAAACTGGGAAGAGGACACTCCATTTAAAGATCCGCGCGAGCTGTATGATTTTTTA
AAGACGGAAAAGCCCGAAGAGGAACTTGTCTTTTCCCACGGCGACCTGGGAGACAGCAACATCTTTGTGA
AAGATGGCAAAGTAAGTGGCTTTATTGATCTTGGGAGAAGCGGCAGGGCGGACAAGTGGTATGACATTGC
CTTCTGCGTCCGGTCGCTCAGGGAGGATATCGGGGAAGAACAGTATGTCGAGCTATTTTTTGACTTACTG
GGGATCAAGCCTGATTGGGAGAAAATAAAATATTATATTTTACTGGATGAATTGTTTTAGCTGTCAGACC
AAGTTTACTCATATATACTTTAGATTGATTTAAAACTTCATTTTTAATTTAAAAGGATCTAGGTGAAGAT
CCTTTTTGATAATCTCATGACCAAAATCCCTTAACGTGAGTTTTCGTTCCACTGAGCGTCAGACCCCGTA
GAAAAGATCAAAGGATCTTCTTGAGATCCTTTTTTTCTGCGCGTAATCTGCTGCTTGCAAACAAAAAAAC
CACCGCTACCAGCGGTGGTTTGTTTGCCGGATCAAGAGCTACCAACTCTTTTTCCGAAGGTAACTGGCTT
CAGCAGAGCGCAGATACCAAATACTGTTCTTCTAGTGTAGCCGTAGTTAGGCCACCACTTCAAGAACTCT
GTAGCACCGCCTACATACCTCGCTCTGCTAATCCTGTTACCAGTGGCTGCTGCCAGTGGCGATAAGTCGT
GTCTTACCGGGTTGGACTCAAGACGATAGTTACCGGATAAGGCGCAGCGGTCGGGCTGAACGGGGGGTTC
GTGCACACAGCCCAGCTTGGAGCGAACGACCTACACCGAACTGAGATACCTACAGCGTGAGCTATGAGAA
AGCGCCACGCTTCCCGAAGGGAGAAAGGCGGACAGGTATCCGGTAAGCGGCAGGGTCGGAACAGGAGAGC
GCACGAGGGAGCTTCCAGGGGGAAACGCCTGGTATCTTTATAGTCCTGTCGGGTTTCGCCACCTCTGACT
TGAGCGTCGATTTTTGTGATGCTCGTCAGGGGGGCGGAGCCTATGGAAAAACGCCAGCAACGCGGCCTTT
TTACGGTTCCTGCTCGGATCTGTTGGACCGGACAGTAGTCATGGTTGATGGGCTGCCTGTATCGAGTGGT
GATTTTGTGCCGAGCTGCCGGTCGGGGAGCTGTTGGCTGGCTGGTGGCAGGATATATTGTGGTGTAAACA
AATTGACGCTTAGACAACTTAATAACACATTGCGGACGTTTTTAATGTACTGGGGTT
Features (pLannotate 1.2.2; 16 found; start..end, strand, type, name):
    127..803     +  promoter       CaMV 35S promoter (enhanced): cauliflower mosaic virus 35S promoter with a duplicated enhancer region
    828..881     +  misc_feature   TMV Ω: translational enhancer from the tobacco mosaic virus 5'-leader sequence (Gallie et al., 1988)
    890..4993    +  CDS            cas9: CAS9_STRP1 - Also known as csn1 From Streptococcus pyogenes serotype M1.
   5033..5749    +  CDS            EYFP: EYFP is a basic (constitutively fluorescent) green/yellow fluorescent protein published in 1996, derived from Aequorea victoria. It is reported to be a very rapidly-maturing weak dimer with high acid sensitivity.
   5765..6017    +  terminator     NOS terminator: nopaline synthase terminator and poly(A) signal
   6269..6344    +  misc_RNA       gRNA scaffold: guide RNA scaffold for the Streptococcus pyogenes CRISPR/Cas9 system
   6356..6377    -  protein_bind   attB2 (fragment): mutant version of attB; recombination site for the Gateway® BP reaction BP Clonase™
   6449..6473    +  misc_feature   RB T-DNA repeat: right border repeat from nopaline C58 T-DNA
   6782..7411    +  CDS            pVS1 StaA: stability protein from the Pseudomonas plasmid pVS1 (Heeb et al., 2000)
   7840..8913    +  CDS            pVS1 RepA: replication protein from the Pseudomonas plasmid pVS1 (Heeb et al., 2000)
   8979..9173    +  rep_origin     pVS1 oriV: origin of replication for the Pseudomonas plasmid pVS1 (Heeb et al., 2000)
   9235..9303    +  promoter       AmpR promoter (fragment): bla
   9381..9485    +  promoter       AmpR promoter: bla
   9486..10280   +  CDS            KanR: aminoglycoside phosphotransferase; aphA-3; confers resistance to kanamycin
  10451..11039   +  rep_origin     ori: high-copy-number ColE1/pMB1/pBR322/pUC origin of replication
  11175..11199   +  misc_feature   LB T-DNA repeat: left border repeat from nopaline C58 T-DNA
