[The description below was written by a language model from this plasmid's Addgene catalogue record and pLannotate feature annotations shown in this document.]
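Description:
pEPOR2KN0001 is a Level 2 MoClo (Golden Gate modular cloning) plant expression construct built in the binary acceptor backbone pICSL4723, combining two Level 1 transcription units into a single T-DNA for Cas9-mediated genome editing in plants. The assembly used BpiI sites that were destroyed during cloning. The roughly 11.3 kb plasmid carries a high-copy ColE1/pUC-type origin for propagation in E. coli and the pVS1 replication module (oriV, RepA and the StaA stability protein), which supports stable maintenance in Agrobacterium. Selection in bacteria is by kanamycin, through an aminoglycoside phosphotransferase gene driven by a bla promoter. Left and right T-DNA border repeats of the nopaline type flank the payload, defining the region transferred into plant cells. No plant selectable marker is annotated within the T-DNA.

The first cassette expresses Streptococcus pyogenes Cas9 (the SpCas9-h version from pICSL11023) from an enhanced CaMV 35S promoter with a duplicated enhancer, followed by the TMV Ω translational leader and terminated by the nopaline synthase terminator. The feature table also detects an EYFP-like coding sequence immediately downstream of Cas9 and upstream of the terminator, suggesting a C-terminal fluorescent protein fusion, although the catalogue fields do not mention it. The second cassette is described as an Arabidopsis U6-26 promoter driving a single guide RNA targeting NbPDS, presumably the Nicotiana benthamiana phytoene desaturase gene. Only the SpCas9 guide scaffold is annotated; the U6 promoter and spacer fall in an unannotated stretch. The construct comes from a study comparing the efficiency and specificity of different Cas nucleases in plants.
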