Addgene plasmid #117576: pEPOR2KN0001
Purpose: Level2 MoClo construct, containing level1 plant expression cassettes for SpCas9-h(pICSL11023) and sgRNA_NbPDS(pEPOR1CB0114)
Depositing lab: Nicola Patron. Depositing organization: Earlham Institute. Publication: Comparison of efficiency and specificity of CRISPR-associated (Cas) nucleases in plants: An expanded toolkit for precision genome engineering. Raitskin O, Schudoma C, West A, Patron NJ. PLoS One. 2019 Feb 27;14(2):e0211598. doi: 10.1371/journal.pone.0211598. eCollection 2019. PubMed 30811422.
Backbone
  Vector backbone: pICSL4723
  Vector type: Plant Expression
Growth in bacteria
  Bacterial resistance: Kanamycin, 50 μg/mL
  Growth temperature: 37°C
  Growth strain: DH5alpha
  Copy number: High Copy
Gene/Insert
  Gene/Insert name: [35S:SpCas9-h(pICSL11023) ] +[AtU6-26:sgRNA]
  Species: Synthetic
  Cloning method: Restriction Enzyme; 5′ cloning site BpiI (destroyed during cloning); 3′ cloning site BpiI (destroyed during cloning)
Terms and licenses: Academic/Nonprofit Terms; Industry Terms: Not Available to Industry
Depositor comments: Please visit https://www.biorxiv.org/content/early/2018/09/20/422766 for BioRxiv preprint
How to cite: pEPOR2KN0001 was a gift from Nicola Patron (Addgene plasmid # 117576 ; http://n2t.net/addgene:117576 ; RRID:Addgene_117576)
